Addgene plasmid #193275: CBE-T1.6
Purpose: Expression of CBE-T1.6 base editor in mammalian cells, CMV promoter
Depositing lab: Nicole Gaudelli. Depositing organization: Beam Therapeutics. Publication: Improved cytosine base editors generated from TadA variants. Lam DK, Feliciano PR, Arif A, Bohnuud T, Fernandez TP, Gehrke JM, Grayson P, Lee KD, Ortega MA, Sawyer C, Schwaegerle ND, Peraro L, Young L, Lee SJ, Ciaramella G, Gaudelli NM. Nat Biotechnol. 2023 Jan 9. doi: 10.1038/s41587-022-01611-9. PubMed 36624149.
Backbone
  Vector backbone: CMV/pBR322
  Vector type: Mammalian Expression
Growth in bacteria
  Bacterial resistance: Ampicillin, 100 μg/mL
  Growth temperature: 37°C
  Growth strain: DH5alpha
  Copy number: High Copy
Gene/Insert
  Gene/Insert name: CBE-T1.6
  Species: Other
  Mutation: D10A (Cas9), TadA mutations within
  Promoter: CMV
  Cloning method: Ligation Independent Cloning
Terms and licenses: Academic/Nonprofit Terms; Industry Terms: Not Available to Industry
How to cite: CBE-T1.6 was a gift from Nicole Gaudelli (Addgene plasmid # 193275 ; http://n2t.net/addgene:193275 ; RRID:Addgene_193275)
