[The description below was written by a language model from this plasmid's Addgene catalogue record and pLannotate feature annotations shown in this document.]
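Description:
CBE-T1.6 is a mammalian expression plasmid of about 8.7 kb, built on a CMV/pBR322-type backbone, that encodes a cytosine base editor derived from an engineered TadA deaminase. It is propagated in E. coli as a high-copy plasmid from a ColE1/pMB1-family origin, with ampicillin selection provided by the β-lactamase gene under its own promoter. No mammalian selection marker is annotated, which suggests transient transfection. The backbone also carries short remnants of lac regulatory elements, an SV40 promoter fragment, a multiple cloning site fragment and a pBR322 bom fragment; these appear to be vestigial.

The payload is a single fusion open reading frame driven by the human cytomegalovirus immediate early enhancer and promoter and terminated by the bovine growth hormone polyadenylation signal. A T7 promoter lies just upstream of the coding region and could support in vitro transcription. The open reading frame begins with a TadA domain from E. coli, which the record says carries mutations (not itemised). According to the associated publication title, such TadA variants were used to generate improved cytosine base editors. A short stretch annotated as an ABE7.10 fragment follows and probably corresponds to the linker. Next comes Streptococcus pyogenes Cas9 bearing the D10A mutation. The annotation tool labels its N-terminal part "dCas9", but D10A is the only Cas9 mutation recorded, which would give a nickase. One uracil glycosylase inhibitor (UGI) from phage PBS2 is annotated downstream, after an unannotated gap; UGI blocks uracil excision and so favours retention of the C-to-T edit. The plasmid contains no guide RNA cassette, so a guide must be supplied separately. It is used to express the editor for targeted cytosine base editing in mammalian cells.
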