Features (pLannotate 1.2.2; 19 found; start..end, strand, type, name):
    103..482     +  enhancer       CMV enhancer: human cytomegalovirus immediate early enhancer
    483..686     +  promoter       CMV promoter: human cytomegalovirus (CMV) immediate early promoter
    728..746     +  promoter       T7 promoter: promoter for bacteriophage T7 RNA polymerase
    760..1257    +  CDS            tadA: TADA_ECOLI - Also known as yfhC. Experimental evidence at protein level: Swiss-Prot protein existence level 1. Catalyzes the deamination of adenosine to inosine at the wobble position 34 of tRNA(Arg2). Essential for cell viability. From Escherichia coli (strain K12).
   1251..1356    +  CDS            ABE(7.10) (fragment): adenine base editor comprising wild-type E. coli TadA fused to the evolved TadA*(7.10) mutant (Gaudelli et al., 2017)
   1357..2958    +  CDS            dCas9(N): N-terminal portion of catalytically inactive Streptococcus pyogenes dCas9 carrying the D10A mutation (Zetsche et al., 2015)
   2959..5453    +  CDS            Cas9(C) (fragment): C-terminal portion of Streptococcus pyogenes Cas9 (Zetsche et al., 2015)
   5767..6015    +  CDS            UGI: UNGI_BPPB2 - Experimental evidence at protein level: Swiss-Prot protein existence level 1. This protein binds specifically and reversibly to the host uracil-DNA glycosylase, preventing removal of uracil residues from PBS2 DNA by the host uracil-excision repair system. From Bacillus phage PBS2 (Bacteriophage PBS2).
   6157..6381    +  polyA_signal   bGH poly(A) signal: bovine growth hormone polyadenylation signal
   6385..6406    +  promoter       SV40 promoter (fragment): SV40 enhancer and early promoter
   6411..6427    +  misc_feature   MCS (fragment): pBluescript multiple cloning site
   6476..6492    -  protein_bind   lac operator: The lac repressor binds to the lac operator to inhibit transcription in E. coli. This inhibition can be relieved by adding lactose or isopropyl-β-D-thiogalactopyranoside (IPTG). lac repressor encoded by lacI
   6500..6530    -  promoter       lac promoter: promoter for the E. coli lac operon
   6545..6566    -  protein_bind   CAP binding site: CAP binding activates transcription in the presence of cAMP. E. coli catabolite activator protein
   6579..6671    -  CDS            lacI (fragment): lac repressor; lacI; The lac repressor binds to the lac operator to inhibit transcription in E. coli. This inhibition can be relieved by adding lactose or isopropyl-β-D-thiogalactopyranoside (IPTG).
   6854..7442    -  rep_origin     ori: high-copy-number ColE1/pMB1/pBR322/pUC origin of replication
   7613..8473    -  CDS            AmpR: β-lactamase; bla; confers resistance to ampicillin, carbenicillin, and related antibiotics
   8474..8578    -  promoter       AmpR promoter: bla
   8649..8693    -  misc_feature   bom (fragment): basis of mobility region from pBR322
>Addgene plasmid #193275 | CBE-T1.6 | addgene full sequence | sequence record 379865 | Addgene NGS Result
AAGCTACAACAAGGCAAGGCTTGACCGACAATTGCATGAAGAATCTGCTTAGGGTTAGGCGTTTTGCGCT
GCTTCGCGATGTACGGGCCAGATATACGCGTTGACATTGATTATTGACTAGTTATTAATAGTAATCAATT
ACGGGGTCATTAGTTCATAGCCCATATATGGAGTTCCGCGTTACATAACTTACGGTAAATGGCCCGCCTG
GCTGACCGCCCAACGACCCCCGCCCATTGACGTCAATAATGACGTATGTTCCCATAGTAACGCCAATAGG
GACTTTCCATTGACGTCAATGGGTGGAGTATTTACGGTAAACTGCCCACTTGGCAGTACATCAAGTGTAT
CATATGCCAAGTACGCCCCCTATTGACGTCAATGACGGTAAATGGCCCGCCTGGCATTATGCCCAGTACA
TGACCTTATGGGACTTTCCTACTTGGCAGTACATCTACGTATTAGTCATCGCTATTACCATGGTGATGCG
GTTTTGGCAGTACATCAATGGGCGTGGATAGCGGTTTGACTCACGGGGATTTCCAAGTCTCCACCCCATT
GACGTCAATGGGAGTTTGTTTTGGCACCAAAATCAACGGGACTTTCCAAAATGTCGTAACAACTCCGCCC
CATTGACGCAAATGGGCGGTAGGCGTGTACGGTGGGAGGTCTATATAAGCAGAGCTGGTTTAGTGAACCG
TCAGATCCGCTAGAGATCCGCGGCCGCTAATACGACTCACTATAGGGAGAGCCGCCACCATGTCCGAGGT
GGAATACAGCCACGAGTACTGGATGCGGCATGCCCTGACACTGGCTAAAAGAGCCAGAGATGAAAGGCAC
GTGCCTGTGGGCGCCGTGCTGGTGCTGAACAACCGCGTGATCGGCGAGGGCTGGAACCGGGCCAAGGGCC
TGCACGACCCCACCGCCCACGCCGAGATCATGGCCCTCAGACAGGGAGGCCTGGTCATGCAGAACTACCG
GCTGTATGACGCTACACTGTACACCACCTTCGAGCCATGCGTGATGTGCGCCGGCGCTATGATCCACAGC
AGAATCGGCAGAGTGGTGTTCGGCGTGTGTAATGCCAAGACCCACGCCGCTATGAGCCTGATGGATGTGC
TGCACCACCCTGGAATGCCCCACAGAGTTGAAATTACAGAGGGCATCCTGGCCGACGAGTGTGAAGCCCT
GCTGTGCAGATTCTTCCGGATGCCTAGAAGAGTGTTTAACGCCCAGAAGAAGGCCCAAAGCTCTACCGAC
TCTGGTGGTTCTTCTGGTGGTTCTAGCGGCAGCGAGACTCCCGGGACCTCAGAGTCCGCCACACCCGAAA
GTTCTGGTGGTTCTTCTGGTGGTTCTGACAAGAAGTACAGCATCGGCCTGGCCATCGGCACCAACTCTGT
GGGCTGGGCCGTGATCACCGACGAGTACAAGGTGCCCAGCAAGAAATTCAAGGTGCTGGGCAACACCGAC
CGGCACAGCATCAAGAAGAACCTGATCGGAGCCCTGCTGTTCGACAGCGGCGAAACAGCCGAGGCCACCC
GGCTGAAGAGAACCGCCAGAAGAAGATACACCAGACGGAAGAACCGGATCTGCTATCTGCAAGAGATCTT
CAGCAACGAGATGGCCAAGGTGGACGACAGCTTCTTCCACAGACTGGAAGAGTCCTTCCTGGTGGAAGAG
GATAAGAAGCACGAGCGGCACCCCATCTTCGGCAACATCGTGGACGAGGTGGCCTACCACGAGAAGTACC
CCACCATCTACCACCTGAGAAAGAAACTGGTGGACAGCACCGACAAGGCCGACCTGCGGCTGATCTATCT
GGCCCTGGCCCACATGATCAAGTTCCGGGGCCACTTCCTGATCGAGGGCGACCTGAACCCCGACAACAGC
GACGTGGACAAGCTGTTCATCCAGCTGGTGCAGACCTACAACCAGCTGTTCGAGGAAAACCCCATCAACG
CCAGCGGCGTGGACGCCAAGGCCATCCTGTCTGCCAGACTGAGCAAGAGCAGACGGCTGGAAAATCTGAT
CGCCCAGCTGCCCGGCGAGAAGAAGAATGGCCTGTTCGGAAACCTGATTGCCCTGAGCCTGGGCCTGACC
CCCAACTTCAAGAGCAACTTCGACCTGGCCGAGGATGCCAAACTGCAGCTGAGCAAGGACACCTACGACG
ACGACCTGGACAACCTGCTGGCCCAGATCGGCGACCAGTACGCCGACCTGTTTCTGGCCGCCAAGAACCT
GTCCGACGCCATCCTGCTGAGCGACATCCTGAGAGTGAACACCGAGATCACCAAGGCCCCCCTGAGCGCC
TCTATGATCAAGAGATACGACGAGCACCACCAGGACCTGACCCTGCTGAAAGCTCTCGTGCGGCAGCAGC
TGCCTGAGAAGTACAAAGAGATTTTCTTCGACCAGAGCAAGAACGGCTACGCCGGCTACATTGACGGCGG
AGCCAGCCAGGAAGAGTTCTACAAGTTCATCAAGCCCATCCTGGAAAAGATGGACGGCACCGAGGAACTG
CTCGTGAAGCTGAACAGAGAGGACCTGCTGCGGAAGCAGCGGACCTTCGACAACGGCAGCATCCCCCACC
AGATCCACCTGGGAGAGCTGCACGCCATTCTGCGGCGGCAGGAAGATTTTTACCCATTCCTGAAGGACAA
CCGGGAAAAGATCGAGAAGATCCTGACCTTCCGCATCCCCTACTACGTGGGCCCTCTGGCCAGGGGAAAC
AGCAGATTCGCCTGGATGACCAGAAAGAGCGAGGAAACCATCACCCCCTGGAACTTCGAGGAAGTGGTGG
ACAAGGGCGCTTCCGCCCAGAGCTTCATCGAGCGGATGACCAACTTCGATAAGAACCTGCCCAACGAGAA
GGTGCTGCCCAAGCACAGCCTGCTGTACGAGTACTTCACCGTGTATAACGAGCTGACCAAAGTGAAATAC
GTGACCGAGGGAATGAGAAAGCCCGCCTTCCTGAGCGGCGAGCAGAAAAAGGCCATCGTGGACCTGCTGT
TCAAGACCAACCGGAAAGTGACCGTGAAGCAGCTGAAAGAGGACTACTTCAAGAAAATCGAGTGCTTCGA
CTCCGTGGAAATCTCCGGCGTGGAAGATCGGTTCAACGCCTCCCTGGGCACATACCACGATCTGCTGAAA
ATTATCAAGGACAAGGACTTCCTGGACAATGAGGAAAACGAGGACATTCTGGAAGATATCGTGCTGACCC
TGACACTGTTTGAGGACAGAGAGATGATCGAGGAACGGCTGAAAACCTATGCCCACCTGTTCGACGACAA
AGTGATGAAGCAGCTGAAGCGGCGGAGATACACCGGCTGGGGCAGGCTGAGCCGGAAGCTGATCAACGGC
ATCCGGGACAAGCAGTCCGGCAAGACAATCCTGGATTTCCTGAAGTCCGACGGCTTCGCCAACAGAAACT
TCATGCAGCTGATCCACGACGACAGCCTGACCTTTAAAGAGGACATCCAGAAAGCCCAGGTGTCCGGCCA
GGGCGATAGCCTGCACGAGCACATTGCCAATCTGGCCGGCAGCCCCGCCATTAAGAAGGGCATCCTGCAG
ACAGTGAAGGTGGTGGACGAGCTCGTGAAAGTGATGGGCCGGCACAAGCCCGAGAACATCGTGATCGAAA
TGGCCAGAGAGAACCAGACCACCCAGAAGGGACAGAAGAACAGCCGCGAGAGAATGAAGCGGATCGAAGA
GGGCATCAAAGAGCTGGGCAGCCAGATCCTGAAAGAACACCCCGTGGAAAACACCCAGCTGCAGAACGAG
AAGCTGTACCTGTACTACCTGCAGAATGGGCGGGATATGTACGTGGACCAGGAACTGGACATCAACCGGC
TGTCCGACTACGATGTGGACCATATCGTGCCTCAGAGCTTTCTGAAGGACGACTCCATCGACAACAAGGT
GCTGACCAGAAGCGACAAGAACCGGGGCAAGAGCGACAACGTGCCCTCCGAAGAGGTCGTGAAGAAGATG
AAGAACTACTGGCGGCAGCTGCTGAACGCCAAGCTGATTACCCAGAGAAAGTTCGACAATCTGACCAAGG
CCGAGAGAGGCGGCCTGAGCGAACTGGATAAGGCCGGCTTCATCAAGAGACAGCTGGTGGAAACCCGGCA
GATCACAAAGCACGTGGCACAGATCCTGGACTCCCGGATGAACACTAAGTACGACGAGAATGACAAGCTG
ATCCGGGAAGTGAAAGTGATCACCCTGAAGTCCAAGCTGGTGTCCGATTTCCGGAAGGATTTCCAGTTTT
ACAAAGTGCGCGAGATCAACAACTACCACCACGCCCACGACGCCTACCTGAACGCCGTCGTGGGAACCGC
CCTGATCAAAAAGTACCCTAAGCTGGAAAGCGAGTTCGTGTACGGCGACTACAAGGTGTACGACGTGCGG
AAGATGATCGCCAAGAGCGAGCAGGAAATCGGCAAGGCTACCGCCAAGTACTTCTTCTACAGCAACATCA
TGAACTTTTTCAAGACCGAGATTACCCTGGCCAACGGCGAGATCCGGAAGCGGCCTCTGATCGAGACAAA
CGGCGAAACCGGGGAGATCGTGTGGGATAAGGGCCGGGATTTTGCCACCGTGCGGAAAGTGCTGAGCATG
CCCCAAGTGAATATCGTGAAAAAGACCGAGGTGCAGACAGGCGGCTTCAGCAAAGAGTCTATCCTGCCCA
AGAGGAACAGCGATAAGCTGATCGCCAGAAAGAAGGACTGGGACCCTAAGAAGTACGGCGGCTTCGACAG
CCCCACCGTGGCCTATTCTGTGCTGGTGGTGGCCAAAGTGGAAAAGGGCAAGTCCAAGAAACTGAAGAGT
GTGAAAGAGCTGCTGGGGATCACCATCATGGAAAGAAGCAGCTTCGAGAAGAATCCCATCGACTTTCTGG
AAGCCAAGGGCTACAAAGAAGTGAAAAAGGACCTGATCATCAAGCTGCCTAAGTACTCCCTGTTCGAGCT
GGAAAACGGCCGGAAGAGAATGCTGGCCTCTGCCGGCGAACTGCAGAAGGGAAACGAACTGGCCCTGCCC
TCCAAATATGTGAACTTCCTGTACCTGGCCAGCCACTATGAGAAGCTGAAGGGCTCCCCCGAGGATAATG
AGCAGAAACAGCTGTTTGTGGAACAGCACAAGCACTACCTGGACGAGATCATCGAGCAGATCAGCGAGTT
CTCCAAGAGAGTGATCCTGGCCGACGCTAATCTGGACAAAGTGCTGTCCGCCTACAACAAGCACCGGGAT
AAGCCCATCAGAGAGCAGGCCGAGAATATCATCCACCTGTTTACCCTGACCAATCTGGGAGCCCCTGCCG
CCTTCAAGTACTTTGACACCACCATCGACCGGAAGAGGTACACCAGCACCAAAGAGGTGCTGGACGCCAC
CCTGATCCACCAGAGCATCACCGGCCTGTACGAGACACGGATCGACCTGTCTCAGCTGGGAGGTGACTCT
GGTGGAAGCGGAGGATCTGGCGGCAGCACCAATCTGAGCGACATCATCGAGAAAGAGACAGGCAAGCAGC
TGGTCATCCAAGAGTCCATCCTGATGCTGCCTGAAGAGGTGGAAGAAGTGATCGGCAACAAGCCCGAGTC
CGACATCCTGGTGCACACCGCCTACGATGAGAGCACCGACGAGAACGTGATGCTGCTGACCTCTGACGCC
CCTGAGTACAAGCCTTGGGCTCTCGTGATCCAGGACAGCAACGGCGAGAACAAGATCAAGATGCTGAGCG
GCGGCTCTGGTGGCTCTGGCGGATCTACAAACCTGTCCGATATTATTGAGAAAGAAACCGGGAAACAGCT
CGTGATTCAAGAGTCTATTCTCATGCTCCCGGAAGAAGTCGAGGAAGTCATTGGAAACAAGCCTGAGAGC
GATATTCTGGTCCATACAGCCTACGACGAGTCTACCGATGAGAATGTCATGCTCCTCACCAGCGACGCTC
CCGAGTATAAGCCATGGGCACTTGTCATTCAGGACTCCAATGGGGAAAACAAAATCAAAATGCTCCCAAA
GAAAAAACGCAAGGTGGAGGGAGCTGATAAGCGCACCGCCGATGGTTCCGAGTTCGAAAGCCCCAAGAAG
AAGAGGAAAGTCTAACCGGTCATCATCACCATCACCATTGAGTTTAAACCCGCTGATCAGCCTCGACTGT
GCCTTCTAGTTGCCAGCCATCTGTTGTTTGCCCCTCCCCCGTGCCTTCCTTGACCCTGGAAGGTGCCACT
CCCACTGTCCTTTCCTAATAAAATGAGGAAATTGCATCGCATTGTCTGAGTAGGTGTCATTCTATTCTGG
GGGGTGGGGTGGGGCAGGACAGCAAGGGGGAGGATTGGGAAGACAATAGCAGGCATGCTGGGGATGCGGT
GGGCTCTATGGCTTCTGAGGCGGAAAGAACCAGCTGGGGCTCGATACCGTCGACCTCTAGCTAGAGCTTG
GCGTAATCATGGTCATAGCTGTTTCCTGTGTGAAATTGTTATCCGCTCACAATTCCACACAACATACGAG
CCGGAAGCATAAAGTGTAAAGCCTAGGGTGCCTAATGAGTGAGCTAACTCACATTAATTGCGTTGCGCTC
ACTGCCCGCTTTCCAGTCGGGAAACCTGTCGTGCCAGCTGCATTAATGAATCGGCCAACGCGCGGGGAGA
GGCGGTTTGCGTATTGGGCGCTCTTCCGCTTCCTCGCTCACTGACTCGCTGCGCTCGGTCGTTCGGCTGC
GGCGAGCGGTATCAGCTCACTCAAAGGCGGTAATACGGTTATCCACAGAATCAGGGGATAACGCAGGAAA
GAACATGTGAGCAAAAGGCCAGCAAAAGGCCAGGAACCGTAAAAAGGCCGCGTTGCTGGCGTTTTTCCAT
AGGCTCCGCCCCCCTGACGAGCATCACAAAAATCGACGCTCAAGTCAGAGGTGGCGAAACCCGACAGGAC
TATAAAGATACCAGGCGTTTCCCCCTGGAAGCTCCCTCGTGCGCTCTCCTGTTCCGACCCTGCCGCTTAC
CGGATACCTGTCCGCCTTTCTCCCTTCGGGAAGCGTGGCGCTTTCTCATAGCTCACGCTGTAGGTATCTC
AGTTCGGTGTAGGTCGTTCGCTCCAAGCTGGGCTGTGTGCACGAACCCCCCGTTCAGCCCGACCGCTGCG
CCTTATCCGGTAACTATCGTCTTGAGTCCAACCCGGTAAGACACGACTTATCGCCACTGGCAGCAGCCAC
TGGTAACAGGATTAGCAGAGCGAGGTATGTAGGCGGTGCTACAGAGTTCTTGAAGTGGTGGCCTAACTAC
GGCTACACTAGAAGAACAGTATTTGGTATCTGCGCTCTGCTGAAGCCAGTTACCTTCGGAAAAAGAGTTG
GTAGCTCTTGATCCGGCAAACAAACCACCGCTGGTAGCGGTGGTTTTTTTGTTTGCAAGCAGCAGATTAC
GCGCAGAAAAAAAGGATCTCAAGAAGATCCTTTGATCTTTTCTACGGGGTCTGACGCTCAGTGGAACGAA
AACTCACGTTAAGGGATTTTGGTCATGAGATTATCAAAAAGGATCTTCACCTAGATCCTTTTAAATTAAA
AATGAAGTTTTAAATCAATCTAAAGTATATATGAGTAAACTTGGTCTGACAGTTACCAATGCTTAATCAG
TGAGGCACCTATCTCAGCGATCTGTCTATTTCGTTCATCCATAGTTGCCTGACTCCCCGTCGTGTAGATA
ACTACGATACGGGAGGGCTTACCATCTGGCCCCAGTGCTGCAATGATACCGCGAGACCCACGCTCACCGG
CTCCAGATTTATCAGCAATAAACCAGCCAGCCGGAAGGGCCGAGCGCAGAAGTGGTCCTGCAACTTTATC
CGCCTCCATCCAGTCTATTAATTGTTGCCGGGAAGCTAGAGTAAGTAGTTCGCCAGTTAATAGTTTGCGC
AACGTTGTTGCCATTGCTACAGGCATCGTGGTGTCACGCTCGTCGTTTGGTATGGCTTCATTCAGCTCCG
GTTCCCAACGATCAAGGCGAGTTACATGATCCCCCATGTTGTGCAAAAAAGCGGTTAGCTCCTTCGGTCC
TCCGATCGTTGTCAGAAGTAAGTTGGCCGCAGTGTTATCACTCATGGTTATGGCAGCACTGCATAATTCT
CTTACTGTCATGCCATCCGTAAGATGCTTTTCTGTGACTGGTGAGTACTCAACCAAGTCATTCTGAGAAT
AGTGTATGCGGCGACCGAGTTGCTCTTGCCCGGCGTCAATACGGGATAATACCGCGCCACATAGCAGAAC
TTTAAAAGTGCTCATCATTGGAAAACGTTCTTCGGGGCGAAAACTCTCAAGGATCTTACCGCTGTTGAGA
TCCAGTTCGATGTAACCCACTCGTGCACCCAACTGATCTTCAGCATCTTTTACTTTCACCAGCGTTTCTG
GGTGAGCAAAAACAGGAAGGCAAAATGCCGCAAAAAAGGGAATAAGGGCGACACGGAAATGTTGAATACT
CATACTCTTCCTTTTTCAATATTATTGAAGCATTTATCAGGGTTATTGTCTCATGAGCGGATACATATTT
GAATGTATTTAGAAAAATAAACAAATAGGGGTTCCGCGCACATTTCCCCGAAAAGTGCCACCTGACGTCG
ACGGATCGGGAGATCGATCTCCCGATCCCCTAGGGTCGACTCTCAGTACAATCTGCTCTGATGCCGCATA
GTTAAGCCAGTATCTGCTCCCTGCTTGTGTGTTGGAGGTCGCTGAGTAGTGCGCGAGCAAAATTT
